Addgene plasmid #123723: MTK3_008
Purpose: Encodes nuclear localized bacterial EL222 fused to activating domain of VP16 as Type 3 part to be used in the MTK system
Depositing lab: Hana El-Samad. Publication: A Toolkit for Rapid Modular Construction of Biological Circuits in Mammalian Cells. Fonseca JP, Bonny AR, Kumar GR, Ng AH, Town J, Wu QC, Aslankoohi E, Chen SY, Dods G, Harrigan P, Osimiri LC, Kistler AL, El-Samad H. ACS Synth Biol. 2019 Nov 15;8(11):2593-2606. doi: 10.1021/acssynbio.9b00322. Epub 2019 Nov 5. PubMed 31686495.
Backbone
  Vector backbone: MTK0_027
  Vector type: Mammalian Expression
Growth in bacteria
  Bacterial resistance: Chloramphenicol, 25 μg/mL
  Growth temperature: 37°C
  Growth strain: DH5alpha
  Copy number: Unknown
Gene/Insert
  Gene/Insert name: NLS-VP16-EL222
  Species: Synthetic
  Cloning method: Restriction Enzyme; 5′ cloning site BsmBI (destroyed during cloning); 3′ cloning site BsmBI (destroyed during cloning)
Terms and licenses: Academic/Nonprofit Terms; Industry Terms: Not Available to Industry
Depositor comments: Type 3 parts are generally reserved for coding sequences in the MTK. Part sequence is from 10.1021/bi401040m Please visit https://www.biorxiv.org/content/10.1101/506188v2 for BioRxiv preprint
How to cite: MTK3_008 was a gift from Hana El-Samad (Addgene plasmid # 123723 ; http://n2t.net/addgene:123723 ; RRID:Addgene_123723)
