[The description below was written by a language model from this plasmid's Addgene catalogue record and pLannotate feature annotations shown in this document.]
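Description:
MTK3_008 is a small (about 2.6 kb) part plasmid from the Mammalian Toolkit (MTK), a modular hierarchical cloning system for building genetic circuits in mammalian cells. It is built on the MTK0_027 part-entry backbone and carries a high-copy ColE1/pUC-type origin for propagation in E. coli. Selection is by a chloramphenicol acetyltransferase gene driven by its native cat promoter and followed by a lambda t0 terminator. Although it is catalogued as a mammalian expression vector, the annotated features include no mammalian promoter or polyadenylation signal. This fits its role as a storage vector for a single part rather than a complete transcription unit. The insert was introduced through BsmBI sites that were destroyed during cloning.

The payload is a synthetic coding sequence, NLS-VP16-EL222, held as a Type 3 part, the position generally reserved for coding sequences in the MTK. The feature table shows the herpes simplex virus VP16 transcriptional activation domain directly followed by a fragment of EL222, the light-responsive DNA-binding protein from Erythrobacter litoralis. The nuclear localization signal named in the record is not separately annotated; a short unannotated stretch lies upstream of VP16. In EL222, illumination forms an internal FMN-protein adduct that changes the conformation and releases a previously sequestered DNA-binding domain, and this binding is reversible in the dark. Fusing EL222 to VP16 and targeting it to the nucleus therefore produces a light-inducible transcriptional activator. The part is meant to be combined with promoter, terminator and other MTK parts into a transcription unit, giving optogenetic control of a target gene, presumably one placed under an EL222-responsive promoter that this plasmid does not supply.
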