Features (pLannotate 1.2.2; 6 found; start..end, strand, type, name):
     12..600     +  rep_origin     ori: high-copy-number ColE1/pMB1/pBR322/pUC origin of replication
    739..972     +  CDS            VP16 AD: transcriptional activation domain of herpes simplex virus protein VP16 (Triezenberg et al., 1988; Cousens et al., 1989); UL48
    970..1605    +  CDS            LVHTH_ERYLH (fragment): Experimental evidence at protein level: Swiss-Prot protein existence level 1. Has reversible, light-dependent DNA-binding activity. Upon illumination an internal FMN-protein adduct is formed which changes the protein conformation so that the previously sequestered DNA-binding domain is free to bind DNA. Binds to sequences within in its own promoter when illuminated but not when it has been incubated in the dark. From Erythrobacter litoralis (strain HTCC2594).
   1625..1659    -  terminator     lambda t0 terminator: minimal transcription terminator from phage lambda (Scholtissek and Grosse, 1987)
   1733..2389    -  CDS            cat: CAT_ECOLX - Experimental evidence at protein level: Swiss-Prot protein existence level 1. This enzyme is an effector of chloramphenicol resistance in bacteria. From Escherichia coli. This protein is used as a marker in many commonly used cloning vectors, such as pACYC184.
   2390..2487    -  promoter       cat promoter: promoter of the E. coli cat gene encoding chloramphenicol acetyltransferase
>Addgene plasmid #123723 | MTK3_008 | addgene full sequence | sequence record 248656 | Addgene NGS Result
AAAGGATCTTCTTGAGATCCTTTTTTTCTGCGCGTAATCTGCTGCTTGCAAACAAAAAAACCACCGCTAC
CAGCGGTGGTTTGTTTGCCGGATCAAGAGCTACCAACTCTTTTTCCGAAGGTAACTGGCTTCAGCAGAGC
GCAGATACCAAATACTGTTCTTCTAGTGTAGCCGTAGTTAGGCCACCACTTCAAGAACTCTGTAGCACCG
CCTACATACCTCGCTCTGCTAATCCTGTTACCAGTGGCTGCTGCCAGTGGCGATAAGTCGTGTCTTACCG
GGTTGGACTCAAGACGATAGTTACCGGATAAGGCGCAGCGGTCGGGCTGAACGGGGGGTTCGTGCACACA
GCCCAGCTTGGAGCGAACGACCTACACCGAACTGAGATACCTACAGCGTGAGCTATGAGAAAGCGCCACG
CTTCCCGAAGGGAGAAAGGCGGACAGGTATCCGGTAAGCGGCAGGGTCGGAACAGGAGAGCGCACGAGGG
AGCTTCCAGGGGGAAACGCCTGGTATCTTTATAGTCCTGTCGGGTTTCGCCACCTCTGACTTGAGCGTCG
ATTTTTGTGATGCTCGTCAGGGGGGCGGAGCCTATGGAAAAACGCCAGCAACGCGGCCTTTTTACGGTTC
CTGGCCTTTTGCTGGCCTTTTGCTCACATGTTCTTTCCTGCGTTATCCCCTGATTCTGTGGATAACCGTA
GTCGGTCTCATATGGGCCCTAAAAAGAAGCGTAAAGTCGCCCCCCCGACCGATGTCAGCCTGGGGGACGA
GCTCCACTTAGACGGCGAGGACGTGGCGATGGCGCATGCCGACGCGCTAGACGATTTCGATCTGGACATG
TTGGGGGACGGGGATTCCCCGGGTCCGGGATTTACCCCCCACGACTCCGCCCCCTACGGCGCTCTGGATA
TGGCCGACTTCGAGTTTGAGCAGATGTTTACCGATGCCCTTGGAATTGACGAGTACGGTGGGGAATTCGG
GGCAGACGACACACGCGTTGAGGTGCAACCGCCGGCGCAGTGGGTCCTCGACCTGATCGAGGCCAGCCCG
ATCGCATCGGTCGTGTCCGATCCGCGTCTAGCCGACAATCCGCTGATCGCCATCAACCAGGCCTTCACCG
ACCTGACCGGCTATTCCGAAGAAGAATGCGTCGGCCGCAATTGCCGATTCCTGGCAGGTTCCGGCACCGA
GCCGTGGCTGACCGACAAGATCCGCCAAGGCGTGCGCGAGCACAAGCCGGTGCTGGTCGAGATCCTGAAC
TACAAGAAGGACGGCACGCCGTTCCGCAATGCCGTGCTCGTTGCACCGATCTACGATGACGACGACGAGC
TTCTCTATTTCCTCGGCAGCCAGGTCGAAGTCGACGACGACCAGCCCAACATGGGCATGGCGCGCCGCGA
ACGCGCCGCGGAAATGCTCAAGACGCTGTCGCCGCGCCAGCTCGAGGTTACGACGCTGGTGGCATCGGGC
TTGCGCAACAAGGAAGTGGCGGCCCGGCTCGGCCTGTCGGAGAAAACCGTCAAGATGCACCGCGGGCTGG
TGATGGAAAAGCTCAACCTGAAGACCAGTGCCGATCTGGTGCGCATTGCCGTCGAAGCCGGAATCGGATC
CTGAGACCAGACCAATAAAAAACGCCCGGCGGCAACCGAGCGTTCTGAACAAATCCAGATGGAGTTCTGA
GGTCATTACTGGATCTATCAACAGGAGTCCAAGCGAGCTCGATATCAAATTACGCCCCGCCCTGCCACTC
ATCGCAGTACTGTTGTAATTCATTAAGCATTCTGCCGACATGGAAGCCATCACAAACGGCATGATGAACC
TGAATCGCCAGCGGCATCAGCACCTTGTCGCCTTGCGTATAATATTTGCCCATGGTGAAAACGGGGGCGA
AGAAGTTGTCCATATTGGCCACGTTTAAATCAAAACTGGTGAAACTCACCCAGGGATTGGCTGAAACGAA
AAACATATTCTCAATAAACCCTTTAGGGAAATAGGCCAGGTTTTCACCGTAACACGCCACATCTTGCGAA
TATATGTGTAGAAACTGCCGGAAATCGTCGTGGTATTCACTCCAGAGCGATGAAAACGTTTCAGTTTGCT
CATGGAAAACGGTGTAACAAGGGTGAACACTATCCCATATCACCAGCTCACCGTCTTTCATTGCCATACG
AAATTCCGGATGAGCATTCATCAGGCGGGCAAGAATGTGAATAAAGGCCGGATAAAACTTGTGCTTATTT
TTCTTTACGGTCTTTAAAAAGGCCGTAATATCCAGCTGAACGGTCTGGTTATAGGTACATTGAGCAACTG
ACTGAAATGCCTCAAAATGTTCTTTACGATGCCATTGGGATATATCAACGGTGGTATATCCAGTGATTTT
TTTCTCCATTTTAGCTTCCTTAGCTCCTGAAAATCTCGATAACTCAAAAAATACGCCCGGTAGTGATCTT
ATTTCATTATGGTGAAAGTTGGAACCTCTTACGTGCCCGATCAATCATGACCAAAATCCCTTAACGTGAG
TTTTCGTTCCACTGAGCGTCAGACCCCGTAGAAAAGATC
